>Addgene plasmid #131956 | pDONR221_SLC12A6 | addgene full sequence | sequence record 260086 | Addgene NGS Result
CTTTCCTGCGTTATCCCCTGATTCTGTGGATAACCGTATTACCGCCTTTGAGTGAGCTGATACCGCTCGC
CGCAGCCGAACGACCGAGCGCAGCGAGTCAGTGAGCGAGGAAGCGGAAGAGCGCCCAATACGCAAACCGC
CTCTCCCCGCGCGTTGGCCGATTCATTAATGCAGCTGGCACGACAGGTTTCCCGACTGGAAAGCGGGCAG
TGAGCGCAACGCAATTAATACGCGTACCGCTAGCCAGGAAGAGTTTGTAGAAACGCAAAAAGGCCATCCG
TCAGGATGGCCTTCTGCTTAGTTTGATGCCTGGCAGTTTATGGCGGGCGTCCTGCCCGCCACCCTCCGGG
CCGTTGCTTCACAACGTTCAAATCCGCTCCCGGCGGATTTGTCCTACTCAGGAGAGCGTTCACCGACAAA
CAACAGATAAAACGAAAGGCCCAGTCTTCCGACTGAGCCTTTCGTTTTATTTGATGCCTGGCAGTTCCCT
ACTCTCGCGTTAACGCTAGCATGGATGTTTTCCCAGTCACGACGTTGTAAAACGACGGCCAGTCTTAAGC
TCGGGCCCCAAATAATGATTTTATTTTGACTGATAGTGACCTGTTCGTTGCAACACATTGATGAGCAATG
CTTTTTTATAATGCCAACTTTGTACAAAAAAGCAGGCTCCACCATGCACCCCCCTGAGACCACAACCAAG
ATGGCCAGCGTGAGATTCATGGTGACACCCACCAAGATCGACGATATCCCTGGCCTGTCCGACACATCTC
CAGATCTGAGCTCCAGGTCTAGCTCCAGGGTGCGCTTTTCTAGCAGAGAGAGCGTGCCCGAGACCTCCAG
GTCTGAGCCTATGAGCGAGATGTCCGGAGCAACAACCTCCCTGGCAACAGTGGCCCTGGACCCACCCTCT
GATCGCACCAGCCACCCCCAGGACGTGATCGAGGATCTGTCTCAGAACAGCATCACAGGCGAGCACAGCC
AGCTGCTGGACGATGGCCACAAGAAGGCCCGGAACGCCTACCTGAACAATTCCAATTATGAGGAGGGCGA
CGAGTACTTCGATAAGAACCTGGCCCTGTTTGAGGAGGAGATGGACACCCGCCCCAAGGTGTCCTCTCTG
CTGAATCGGATGGCCAACTATACAAATCTGACCCAGGGAGCAAAGGAGCACGAGGAGGCAGAGAACATCA
CAGAGGGCAAGAAGAAGCCCACAAAGACCCCTCAGATGGGCACCTTCATGGGCGTGTACCTGCCTTGCCT
GCAGAATATCTTCGGCGTGATCCTGTTTCTGCGGCTGACATGGGTGGTGGGAACCGCAGGCGTGCTGCAG
GCCTTTGCCATCGTGCTGATCTGCTGTTGCTGTACAATGCTGACCGCCATCAGCATGTCCGCCATCGCAA
CCAACGGAGTGGTGCCAGCAGGAGGCAGCTATTTCATGATCTCCAGAGCCCTGGGACCTGAGTTTGGAGG
AGCAGTGGGCCTGTGCTTCTATCTGGGCACAACCTTTGCCGCCGCCATGTACATCCTGGGCGCCATCGAG
ATCTTCCTGGTGTACATCGTGCCAAGGGCCGCCATCTTTCACTCTGACGATGCCCTGAAGGAGAGCGCCG
CCATGCTGAACAATATGAGAGTGTATGGCACCGCCTTCCTGGTGCTGATGGTGCTGGTGGTGTTTATCGG
CGTGAGGTACGTGAACAAGTTCGCCTCTCTGTTTCTGGCCTGCGTGATCGTGAGCATCCTGGCCATCTAT
GCCGGCGCCATCAAGAGCTCCTTCGCCCCTCCACACTTTCCCGTGTGCATGCTGGGCAATCGCACCCTGT
CTAGCCGGCACATCGACGTGTGCAGCAAGACAAAGGAGATCAACAATATGACCGTGCCATCCAAGCTGTG
GGGCTTCTTTTGCAACTCCTCTCAGTTCTTTAATGCCACATGTGATGAGTACTTCGTGCACAACAATGTG
ACCTCCATCCAGGGAATCCCAGGACTGGCATCTGGCATCATCACCGAGAACCTGTGGAGCAATTATCTGC
CAAAGGGCGAGATCATCGAGAAGCCATCCGCCAAGAGCTCCGACGTGCTGGGCTCTCTGAACCACGAGTA
CGTGCTGGTGGATATCACAACCTCCTTTACACTGCTGGTGGGCATCTTCTTTCCTTCTGTGACCGGCATC
ATGGCCGGCTCCAATCGCTCTGGCGACCTGAAGGATGCCCAGAAGAGCATCCCAATCGGCACAATCCTGG
CCATCCTGACAACCTCTTTCGTGTACCTGAGCAACGTGGTGCTGTTTGGAGCATGCATCGAGGGAGTGGT
GCTGAGGGACAAGTTCGGCGATGCCGTGAAGGGCAATCTGGTGGTGGGCACCCTGAGCTGGCCTTCCCCA
TGGGTCATCGTGATCGGCTCTTTCTTTAGCACATGTGGAGCAGGACTGCAGAGCCTGACCGGAGCACCTA
GACTGCTGCAGGCAATCGCCAAGGACAACATCATCCCATTCCTGAGGGTGTTTGGCCACTCCAAGGCCAA
TGGCGAGCCAACATGGGCACTGCTGCTGACCGCAGCAATCGCAGAGCTGGGCATCCTGATCGCCAGCCTG
GATCTGGTGGCCCCTATCCTGTCCATGTTCTTTCTGATGTGCTATCTGTTCGTGAACCTGGCCTGTGCCC
TGCAGACACTGCTGCGCACCCCAAATTGGCGGCCCAGATTCAGGTACTATCACTGGGCCCTGTCCTTTAT
GGGCATGTCTATCTGCCTGGCCCTGATGTTTATCTCTAGCTGGTACTATGCCATCGTGGCCATGGTCATC
GCCGGCATGATCTACAAGTATATCGAGTACCAGGGAGCAGAGAAGGAGTGGGGCGACGGCATCCGGGGCC
TGTCTCTGAGCGCCGCAAGATTCGCACTGCTGAGGCTGGAGGAGGGACCACCTCACACCAAGAACTGGAG
GCCACAGCTGCTGGTGCTGCTGAAGCTGGACGAGGATCTGCACGTGAAGCACCCCCGGCTGCTGACATTC
GCCTCTCAGCTGAAGGCAGGCAAGGGACTGACCATCGTGGGAAGCGTGATCGTGGGCAACTTTCTGGAGA
ATTACGGAGAGGCCCTGGCAGCAGAGCAGACAATCAAGCACCTGATGGAGGCCGAGAAGGTGAAGGGCTT
CTGCCAGCTGGTGGTGGCCGCCAAGCTGAGAGAGGGCATCAGCCACCTGATCCAGTCCTGTGGCCTGGGC
GGCATGAAGCACAACACCGTGGTCATGGGCTGGCCTAATGGATGGAGACAGAGCGAGGACGCAAGGGCAT
GGAAGACATTCATCGGAACCGTGAGGGTGACAACCGCAGCACACCTGGCCCTGCTGGTGGCAAAGAACAT
CTCCTTCTTTCCATCTAATGTGGAGCAGTTTTCCGAGGGCAACATCGACGTGTGGTGGATCGTGCACGAT
GGCGGCATGCTGATGCTGCTGCCCTTCCTGCTGAAGCAGCACAAAGTGTGGCGCAAGTGTTCCATCCGGA
TCTTTACAGTGGCCCAGCTGGAGGACAATTCTATCCAGATGAAGAAGGATCTGGCCACCTTCCTGTACCA
CCTGAGAATCGAGGCCGAGGTGGAGGTGGTGGAGATGCACGACTCCGATATCTCTGCCTACACATATGAG
CGCACCCTGATGATGGAGCAGCGGTCTCAGATGCTGAGACACATGAGGCTGAGCAAGACAGAGAGGGACA
GGGAGGCACAGCTGGTGAAGGATAGAAACAGCATGCTGAGGCTGACCAGCATCGGCTCCGACGAGGATGA
GGAGACAGAGACCTATCAGGAGAAGGTGCACATGACATGGACCAAGGACAAGTACATGGCCTCCCGCGGC
CAGAAGGCCAAGTCTATGGAGGGCTTCCAGGACCTGCTGAACATGCGGCCCGATCAGAGCAATGTGCGGA
GAATGCACACCGCCGTGAAGCTGAACGAAGTGATCGTGAATAAGTCCCACGAGGCCAAGCTGGTGCTGCT
GAATATGCCTGGACCACCAAGGAACCCAGAGGGCGATGAGAATTATATGGAGTTTCTGGAGGTGCTGACA
GAGGGCCTGGAGCGCGTGCTGCTGGTGCGGGGAGGAGGAAGCGAAGTGATCACCATCTACTCCGACCCAG
CTTTCTTGTACAAAGTTGGCATTATAAGAAAGCATTGCTTATCAATTTGTTGCAACGAACAGGTCACTAT
CAGTCAAAATAAAATCATTATTTGCCATCCAGCTGATATCCCCTATAGTGAGTCGTATTACATGGTCATA
GCTGTTTCCTGGCAGCTCTGGCCCGTGTCTCAAAATCTCTGATGTTACATTGCACAAGATAAAAATATAT
CATCATGAACAATAAAACTGTCTGCTTACATAAACAGTAATACAAGGGGTGTTATGAGCCATATTCAACG
GGAAACGTCGAGGCCGCGATTAAATTCCAACATGGATGCTGATTTATATGGGTATAAATGGGCTCGCGAT
AATGTCGGGCAATCAGGTGCGACAATCTATCGCTTGTATGGGAAGCCCGATGCGCCAGAGTTGTTTCTGA
AACATGGCAAAGGTAGCGTTGCCAATGATGTTACAGATGAGATGGTCAGACTAAACTGGCTGACGGAATT
TATGCCTCTTCCGACCATCAAGCATTTTATCCGTACTCCTGATGATGCATGGTTACTCACCACTGCGATC
CCCGGAAAAACAGCATTCCAGGTATTAGAAGAATATCCTGATTCAGGTGAAAATATTGTTGATGCGCTGG
CAGTGTTCCTGCGCCGGTTGCATTCGATTCCTGTTTGTAATTGTCCTTTTAACAGCGATCGCGTATTTCG
TCTCGCTCAGGCGCAATCACGAATGAATAACGGTTTGGTTGATGCGAGTGATTTTGATGACGAGCGTAAT
GGCTGGCCTGTTGAACAAGTCTGGAAAGAAATGCATAAACTTTTGCCATTCTCACCGGATTCAGTCGTCA
CTCATGGTGATTTCTCACTTGATAACCTTATTTTTGACGAGGGGAAATTAATAGGTTGTATTGATGTTGG
ACGAGTCGGAATCGCAGACCGATACCAGGATCTTGCCATCCTATGGAACTGCCTCGGTGAGTTTTCTCCT
TCATTACAGAAACGGCTTTTTCAAAAATATGGTATTGATAATCCTGATATGAATAAATTGCAGTTTCATT
TGATGCTCGATGAGTTTTTCTAATCAGAATTGGTTAATTGGTTGTAACACTGGCAGAGCATTACGCTGAC
TTGACGGGACGGCGCAAGCTCATGACCAAAATCCCTTAACGTGAGTTACGCGTCGTTCCACTGAGCGTCA
GACCCCGTAGAAAAGATCAAAGGATCTTCTTGAGATCCTTTTTTTCTGCGCGTAATCTGCTGCTTGCAAA
CAAAAAAACCACCGCTACCAGCGGTGGTTTGTTTGCCGGATCAAGAGCTACCAACTCTTTTTCCGAAGGT
AACTGGCTTCAGCAGAGCGCAGATACCAAATACTGTTCTTCTAGTGTAGCCGTAGTTAGGCCACCACTTC
AAGAACTCTGTAGCACCGCCTACATACCTCGCTCTGCTAATCCTGTTACCAGTGGCTGCTGCCAGTGGCG
ATAAGTCGTGTCTTACCGGGTTGGACTCAAGACGATAGTTACCGGATAAGGCGCAGCGGTCGGGCTGAAC
GGGGGGTTCGTGCACACAGCCCAGCTTGGAGCGAACGACCTACACCGAACTGAGATACCTACAGCGTGAG
CTATGAGAAAGCGCCACGCTTCCCGAAGGGAGAAAGGCGGACAGGTATCCGGTAAGCGGCAGGGTCGGAA
CAGGAGAGCGCACGAGGGAGCTTCCAGGGGGAAACGCCTGGTATCTTTATAGTCCTGTCGGGTTTCGCCA
CCTCTGACTTGAGCGTCGATTTTTGTGATGCTCGTCAGGGGGGCGGAGCCTATGGAAAAACGCCAGCAAC
GCGGCCTTTTTACGGTTCCTGGCCTTTTGCTGGCCTTTTGCTCACATGTT
Features (pLannotate 1.2.2; 10 found; start..end, strand, type, name):
    121..213     +  CDS            lacI (fragment): lac repressor; lacI; The lac repressor binds to the lac operator to inhibit transcription in E. coli. This inhibition can be relieved by adding lactose or isopropyl-β-D-thiogalactopyranoside (IPTG).
    268..295     -  terminator     rrnB T2 terminator: transcription terminator T2 from the E. coli rrnB gene
    427..470     +  terminator     rrnB T1 terminator: Escherichia coli rrnB; transcription terminator T1 from the E. coli rrnB gene
    517..553     -  CDS            lacZα (fragment): LacZα fragment of β-galactosidase; lacZ fragment
    569..668     +  protein_bind   attL1: mutant version of attL; recombination site for the Gateway® LR reaction LR Clonase™
    674..4123    +  CDS            SLC12A6: S12A6_HUMAN - Also known as KCC3. Experimental evidence at protein level: Swiss-Prot protein existence level 1. Mediates electroneutral potassium-chloride cotransport. May be activated by cell swelling. May contribute to cell volume homeostasis in single cells. From Homo sapiens (Human).
   4125..4224    -  protein_bind   attL2: mutant version of attL; recombination site for the Gateway® LR reaction LR Clonase™
   4242..4260    -  promoter       T7 promoter: promoter for bacteriophage T7 RNA polymerase
   4394..5203    +  CDS            KanR: aminoglycoside phosphotransferase; aph(3')-Ia; confers resistance to kanamycin in bacteria or G418 (Geneticin®) in eukaryotes
   5350..5938    +  rep_origin     ori: high-copy-number ColE1/pMB1/pBR322/pUC origin of replication
