[The description below was written by a language model from this plasmid's Addgene catalogue record and pLannotate feature annotations shown in this document.]
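Description:
pDONR221_SLC12A6 is a Gateway entry clone built on the pDONR221 backbone, carrying a codon-optimized open reading frame for human SLC12A6 (also known as KCC3 or ACCPN). This gene encodes a solute carrier that mediates electroneutral potassium-chloride cotransport and is thought to contribute to cell volume homeostasis. The plasmid is about 6.0 kb in total. It is maintained in E. coli at high copy number through a ColE1/pUC-type origin of replication and is selected with kanamycin via an aminoglycoside phosphotransferase (KanR) gene.

The 3,450 bp SLC12A6 coding sequence sits directly between attL1 and attL2 recombination sites, which allow the ORF to be transferred directionally into any attR-containing destination vector in an LR Clonase reaction. Upstream of the cassette are the rrnB T1 and T2 transcription terminators, which insulate the insert from read-through transcription originating in the backbone. A T7 promoter lies just beyond attL2, oriented back toward the insert. Short lacI and lacZα fragments annotated near the terminators are backbone remnants rather than functional genes.

Although the catalogue lists the vector type as mammalian expression, the feature table shows no mammalian promoter or polyadenylation signal. The plasmid therefore serves as a donor of the ORF rather than as an expression construct in its own right. No epitope tags or reporters are annotated, and the record does not say whether the ORF retains a stop codon. The clone belongs to a large consortium collection of SLC transporter plasmids and is intended for subcloning the ORF into custom expression vectors for transporter research and drug discovery.
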