Addgene plasmid #131956: pDONR221_SLC12A6
Purpose: Gateway entry clone with codon-optimized ORF sequence for subcloning into custom expression vectors
Depositing lab: RESOLUTE Consortium & Giulio Superti-Furga. Depositing organization: CeMM Research Center for Molecular Medicine. Publication: The RESOLUTE consortium: unlocking SLC transporters for drug discovery. Superti-Furga G, Lackner D, Wiedmer T, Ingles-Prieto A, Barbosa B, Girardi E, Goldmann U, Gurtl B, Klavins K, Klimek C, Lindinger S, Lineiro-Retes E, Muller AC, Onstein S, Redinger G, Reil D, Sedlyarov V, Wolf G, Crawford M, Everley R, ... Steppan CM. Nat Rev Drug Discov. 2020 Jul;19(7):429-430. doi: 10.1038/d41573-020-00056-6. PubMed 32265506.
Backbone
  Vector backbone: pDONR221
  Backbone manufacturer: Thermo Fisher Scientific
  Backbone size w/o insert (bp): 2550
  Vector type: Mammalian Expression
Growth in bacteria
  Bacterial resistance: Kanamycin, 50 μg/mL
  Growth temperature: 37°C
  Growth strain: Stbl3
  Copy number: High Copy
Gene/Insert
  Gene/Insert name: SLC12A6 (alt name: KCC3, ACCPN)
  Species: H. sapiens (human)
  Insert size (bp): 3450
  Entrez Gene: SLC12A6 (a.k.a. ACCPN, KCC3, KCC3A, KCC3B)
  Cloning method: Gateway Cloning
  Sequencing primers: 5′ M13-fwd; 3′ M13-rev
Terms and licenses: Academic/Nonprofit Terms; Industry Terms
Depositor comments: For more information on the full Resolute plasmid collection, please see www.addgene.org/depositor-collections/re-solute/. Please provide your feedback on this plasmid to the RESOLUTE consortium by filling out their RESOLUTE repository feedback form: https://forms.office.com/Pages/ResponsePage.aspx?id=0e05yklzmkS7rjFGQL4N7z4feCLQvEJAmVcOCM_u885UN1JJRko0Ukg4TVQwNTZLOUxPQVJWT1NHUCQlQCN0PWcu
How to cite: pDONR221_SLC12A6 was a gift from RESOLUTE Consortium & Giulio Superti-Furga (Addgene plasmid # 131956 ; http://n2t.net/addgene:131956 ; RRID:Addgene_131956)
