>Addgene plasmid #131956 | pDONR221_SLC12A6 | depositor partial sequence | sequence record 253312 | Codon-optimized ORF of SLC12A6
ATGCACCCCCCTGAGACCACAACCAAGATGGCCAGCGTGAGATTCATGGTGACACCCACCAAGATCGACG
ATATCCCTGGCCTGTCCGACACATCTCCAGATCTGAGCTCCAGGTCTAGCTCCAGGGTGCGCTTTTCTAG
CAGAGAGAGCGTGCCCGAGACCTCCAGGTCTGAGCCTATGAGCGAGATGTCCGGAGCAACAACCTCCCTG
GCAACAGTGGCCCTGGACCCACCCTCTGATCGCACCAGCCACCCCCAGGACGTGATCGAGGATCTGTCTC
AGAACAGCATCACAGGCGAGCACAGCCAGCTGCTGGACGATGGCCACAAGAAGGCCCGGAACGCCTACCT
GAACAATTCCAATTATGAGGAGGGCGACGAGTACTTCGATAAGAACCTGGCCCTGTTTGAGGAGGAGATG
GACACCCGCCCCAAGGTGTCCTCTCTGCTGAATCGGATGGCCAACTATACAAATCTGACCCAGGGAGCAA
AGGAGCACGAGGAGGCAGAGAACATCACAGAGGGCAAGAAGAAGCCCACAAAGACCCCTCAGATGGGCAC
CTTCATGGGCGTGTACCTGCCTTGCCTGCAGAATATCTTCGGCGTGATCCTGTTTCTGCGGCTGACATGG
GTGGTGGGAACCGCAGGCGTGCTGCAGGCCTTTGCCATCGTGCTGATCTGCTGTTGCTGTACAATGCTGA
CCGCCATCAGCATGTCCGCCATCGCAACCAACGGAGTGGTGCCAGCAGGAGGCAGCTATTTCATGATCTC
CAGAGCCCTGGGACCTGAGTTTGGAGGAGCAGTGGGCCTGTGCTTCTATCTGGGCACAACCTTTGCCGCC
GCCATGTACATCCTGGGCGCCATCGAGATCTTCCTGGTGTACATCGTGCCAAGGGCCGCCATCTTTCACT
CTGACGATGCCCTGAAGGAGAGCGCCGCCATGCTGAACAATATGAGAGTGTATGGCACCGCCTTCCTGGT
GCTGATGGTGCTGGTGGTGTTTATCGGCGTGAGGTACGTGAACAAGTTCGCCTCTCTGTTTCTGGCCTGC
GTGATCGTGAGCATCCTGGCCATCTATGCCGGCGCCATCAAGAGCTCCTTCGCCCCTCCACACTTTCCCG
TGTGCATGCTGGGCAATCGCACCCTGTCTAGCCGGCACATCGACGTGTGCAGCAAGACAAAGGAGATCAA
CAATATGACCGTGCCATCCAAGCTGTGGGGCTTCTTTTGCAACTCCTCTCAGTTCTTTAATGCCACATGT
GATGAGTACTTCGTGCACAACAATGTGACCTCCATCCAGGGAATCCCAGGACTGGCATCTGGCATCATCA
CCGAGAACCTGTGGAGCAATTATCTGCCAAAGGGCGAGATCATCGAGAAGCCATCCGCCAAGAGCTCCGA
CGTGCTGGGCTCTCTGAACCACGAGTACGTGCTGGTGGATATCACAACCTCCTTTACACTGCTGGTGGGC
ATCTTCTTTCCTTCTGTGACCGGCATCATGGCCGGCTCCAATCGCTCTGGCGACCTGAAGGATGCCCAGA
AGAGCATCCCAATCGGCACAATCCTGGCCATCCTGACAACCTCTTTCGTGTACCTGAGCAACGTGGTGCT
GTTTGGAGCATGCATCGAGGGAGTGGTGCTGAGGGACAAGTTCGGCGATGCCGTGAAGGGCAATCTGGTG
GTGGGCACCCTGAGCTGGCCTTCCCCATGGGTCATCGTGATCGGCTCTTTCTTTAGCACATGTGGAGCAG
GACTGCAGAGCCTGACCGGAGCACCTAGACTGCTGCAGGCAATCGCCAAGGACAACATCATCCCATTCCT
GAGGGTGTTTGGCCACTCCAAGGCCAATGGCGAGCCAACATGGGCACTGCTGCTGACCGCAGCAATCGCA
GAGCTGGGCATCCTGATCGCCAGCCTGGATCTGGTGGCCCCTATCCTGTCCATGTTCTTTCTGATGTGCT
ATCTGTTCGTGAACCTGGCCTGTGCCCTGCAGACACTGCTGCGCACCCCAAATTGGCGGCCCAGATTCAG
GTACTATCACTGGGCCCTGTCCTTTATGGGCATGTCTATCTGCCTGGCCCTGATGTTTATCTCTAGCTGG
TACTATGCCATCGTGGCCATGGTCATCGCCGGCATGATCTACAAGTATATCGAGTACCAGGGAGCAGAGA
AGGAGTGGGGCGACGGCATCCGGGGCCTGTCTCTGAGCGCCGCAAGATTCGCACTGCTGAGGCTGGAGGA
GGGACCACCTCACACCAAGAACTGGAGGCCACAGCTGCTGGTGCTGCTGAAGCTGGACGAGGATCTGCAC
GTGAAGCACCCCCGGCTGCTGACATTCGCCTCTCAGCTGAAGGCAGGCAAGGGACTGACCATCGTGGGAA
GCGTGATCGTGGGCAACTTTCTGGAGAATTACGGAGAGGCCCTGGCAGCAGAGCAGACAATCAAGCACCT
GATGGAGGCCGAGAAGGTGAAGGGCTTCTGCCAGCTGGTGGTGGCCGCCAAGCTGAGAGAGGGCATCAGC
CACCTGATCCAGTCCTGTGGCCTGGGCGGCATGAAGCACAACACCGTGGTCATGGGCTGGCCTAATGGAT
GGAGACAGAGCGAGGACGCAAGGGCATGGAAGACATTCATCGGAACCGTGAGGGTGACAACCGCAGCACA
CCTGGCCCTGCTGGTGGCAAAGAACATCTCCTTCTTTCCATCTAATGTGGAGCAGTTTTCCGAGGGCAAC
ATCGACGTGTGGTGGATCGTGCACGATGGCGGCATGCTGATGCTGCTGCCCTTCCTGCTGAAGCAGCACA
AAGTGTGGCGCAAGTGTTCCATCCGGATCTTTACAGTGGCCCAGCTGGAGGACAATTCTATCCAGATGAA
GAAGGATCTGGCCACCTTCCTGTACCACCTGAGAATCGAGGCCGAGGTGGAGGTGGTGGAGATGCACGAC
TCCGATATCTCTGCCTACACATATGAGCGCACCCTGATGATGGAGCAGCGGTCTCAGATGCTGAGACACA
TGAGGCTGAGCAAGACAGAGAGGGACAGGGAGGCACAGCTGGTGAAGGATAGAAACAGCATGCTGAGGCT
GACCAGCATCGGCTCCGACGAGGATGAGGAGACAGAGACCTATCAGGAGAAGGTGCACATGACATGGACC
AAGGACAAGTACATGGCCTCCCGCGGCCAGAAGGCCAAGTCTATGGAGGGCTTCCAGGACCTGCTGAACA
TGCGGCCCGATCAGAGCAATGTGCGGAGAATGCACACCGCCGTGAAGCTGAACGAAGTGATCGTGAATAA
GTCCCACGAGGCCAAGCTGGTGCTGCTGAATATGCCTGGACCACCAAGGAACCCAGAGGGCGATGAGAAT
TATATGGAGTTTCTGGAGGTGCTGACAGAGGGCCTGGAGCGCGTGCTGCTGGTGCGGGGAGGAGGAAGCG
AAGTGATCACCATCTACTCC
